>Addgene plasmid #188653 | Mammalian_SaAID | addgene full sequence | sequence record 378340 | Addgene NGS Result
ACAGTCGAGGCTGATCATTCAGGCTGCGCAACTGTTGGGAAGGGCGATCGGTGCGGGCCTCTTCGCTATT
ACGCCAGCTGGCGAAAGGGGGATGTGCTGCAAGGCGATTAAGTTGGGTAACGCCAGGGTTTTCCCAGTCA
CGACGTTGTAAAACGACGGCCAGTGAGCGCGCGTAATACGACTCACTATAGGGCGAATTGGGTACCGGGC
CAATTCGAACGCTGACGTCATCAACCCGCTCCAAGGAATCGCGGGCCCAGTGTCACTAGGCGGGAACACC
CAGCGCGCGTGCGCCCTGGCAGGAAGATGGCTGTGAGGGACAGGGGAGTGGCGCCCTGCAATATTTGCAT
GTCGCTATGTGTTCTGGGAAATCACCATAAACGTGAAATGTCTTTGGATTTGGGAATCTTATAAGTTCTG
TATGAGGACCACAGATCCCCGATGTTCCAATCAGTACGCAGTTTTAGTACTCTGGAAACAGAATCTACTA
AAACAAGGCAAAATGCCGTGTTTATCTCGTCAACTTGTTGGCGAGATTTTTTTACGCGTTGACATTGATT
ATTGACTAGTTATTAATAGTAATCAATTACGGGGTCATTAGTTCATAGCCCATATATGGAGTTCCGCGTT
ACATAACTTACGGTAAATGGCCCGCCTGGCTGACCGCCCAACGACCCCCGCCCATTGACGTCAATAATGA
CGTATGTTCCCATAGTAACGCCAATAGGGACTTTCCATTGACGTCAATGGGTGGAGTATTTACGGTAAAC
TGCCCACTTGGCAGTACATCAAGTGTATCATATGCCAAGTACGCCCCCTATTGACGTCAATGACGGTAAA
TGGCCCGCCTGGCATTATGCCCAGTACATGACCTTATGGGACTTTCCTACTTGGCAGTACATCTACGTAT
TAGTCATCGCTATTACCATGGTGATGCGGTTTTGGCAGTACATCAATGGGCGTGGATAGCGGTTTGACTC
ACGGGGATTTCCAAGTCTCCACCCCATTGACGTCAATGGGAGTTTGTTTTGGCACCAAAATCAACGGGAC
TTTCCAAAATGTCGTAACAACTCCGCCCCATTGACGCAAATGGGCGGTAGGCGTGTACGGTGGGAGGTCT
ATATAAGCAGAGCTCTCTGGCTAACTAGAGAACCCACTGCTTACTGGCTTATCGAAATTAATACGACTCA
CTATAGGGAGACCCAAGCTGGCTAGCGAAATGGCACCGAAGAAGAAGCGTAAAGTCGGAATCCACGGAGT
TCCTGCGGCAAAGCGAAATTACATTCTGGGGCTGGCCATTGGCATTACATCAGTGGGCTATGGCATCATT
GACTACGAGACAAGGGACGTGATCGACGCCGGCGTGAGACTGTTCAAGGAGGCCAACGTGGAGAACAATG
AGGGCCGGAGATCCAAGAGGGGAGCAAGGCGCCTGAAGCGGAGAAGGCGCCACAGAATCCAGAGAGTGAA
GAAGCTGCTGTTCGATTACAACCTGCTGACCGACCACTCCGAGCTGTCTGGCATCAATCCTTATGAGGCC
AGAGTGAAGGGCCTGTCCCAGAAGCTGTCTGAGGAGGAGTTTAGCGCCGCCCTGCTGCACCTGGCAAAGA
GGAGAGGCGTGCACAACGTGAATGAGGTGGAGGAGGACACCGGCAACGAGCTGTCCACAAAGGAGCAGAT
CAGCCGCAATTCCAAGGCCCTGGAGGAGAAGTATGTGGCCGAGCTGCAGCTGGAGCGGCTGAAGAAGGAT
GGCGAGGTGAGGGGCTCCATCAATCGCTTCAAGACCTCTGACTACGTGAAGGAGGCCAAGCAGCTGCTGA
AGGTGCAGAAGGCCTACCACCAGCTGGATCAGTCCTTTATCGATACATATATCGACCTGCTGGAGACAAG
GCGCACATACTATGAGGGACCAGGAGAGGGCTCTCCCTTCGGCTGGAAGGACATCAAGGAGTGGTACGAG
ATGCTGATGGGCCACTGCACCTATTTTCCAGAGGAGCTGAGAAGCGTGAAGTACGCCTATAACGCCGATC
TGTACAACGCCCTGAATGACCTGAACAACCTGGTCATCACCAGGGATGAGAACGAGAAGCTGGAGTACTA
TGAGAAGTTCCAGATCATCGAGAACGTGTTCAAGCAGAAGAAGAAGCCTACACTGAAGCAGATCGCCAAG
GAGATCCTGGTGAACGAGGAGGACATCAAGGGCTACCGCGTGACCTCCACAGGCAAGCCAGAGTTCACCA
ATCTGAAGGTGTATCACGATATCAAGGACATCACAGCCCGGAAGGAGATCATCGAGAACGCCGAGCTGCT
GGATCAGATCGCCAAGATCCTGACCATCTATCAGAGCTCCGAGGACATCCAGGAGGAGCTGACCAACCTG
AATAGCGAGCTGACACAGGAGGAGATCGAGCAGATCAGCAATCTGAAGGGCTACACCGGCACACACAACC
TGAGCCTGAAGGCCATCAATCTGATCCTGGATGAGCTGTGGCACACAAACGACAATCAGATCGCCATCTT
TAACCGGCTGAAGCTGGTGCCAAAGAAGGTGGACCTGTCCCAGCAGAAGGAGATCCCAACCACACTGGTG
GACGATTTCATCCTGTCTCCCGTGGTGAAGCGGAGCTTCATCCAGAGCATCAAAGTGATCAACGCCATCA
TCAAGAAGTACGGCCTGCCCAATGATATCATCATCGAGCTGGCCAGGGAGAAGAACTCCAAGGACGCCCA
GAAGATGATCAATGAGATGCAGAAGAGGAACCGCCAGACCAATGAGCGGATCGAGGAGATCATCAGAACC
ACAGGCAAGGAGAACGCCAAGTACCTGATCGAGAAGATCAAGCTGCACGATATGCAGGAGGGCAAGTGTC
TGTATTCTCTGGAGGCCATCCCTCTGGAGGACCTGCTGAACAATCCATTCAACTACGAGGTGGATCACAT
CATCCCCCGGAGCGTGAGCTTCGACAATTCTTTTAACAATAAGGTGCTGGTGAAGCAGGAGGAGAACAGC
AAGAAGGGCAATAGGACCCCTTTCCAGTACCTGTCTAGCTCCGATTCTAAGATCAGCTACGAGACATTCA
AGAAGCACATCCTGAATCTGGCCAAGGGCAAGGGCCGCATCAGCAAGACCAAGAAGGAGTACCTGCTGGA
GGAGCGGGACATCAACAGATTCTCCGTGCAGAAGGACTTCATCAACCGGAATCTGGTGGACACCAGATAC
GCCACACGCGGCCTGATGAATCTGCTGCGGTCTTATTTCAGAGTGAACAATCTGGATGTGAAGGTGAAGA
GTATCAACGGCGGCTTCACCTCCTTTCTGCGGAGAAAGTGGAAGTTTAAGAAGGAGCGCAACAAGGGCTA
TAAGCACCACGCCGAGGATGCCCTGATCATCGCCAATGCCGACTTCATCTTTAAGGAGTGGAAGAAGCTG
GACAAGGCCAAGAAAGTGATGGAGAACCAGATGTTCGAGGAGAAGCAGGCCGAGAGCATGCCCGAGATCG
AGACAGAGCAGGAGTACAAGGAGATTTTCATCACACCTCACCAGATCAAGCACATCAAGGACTTCAAGGA
CTACAAGTATTCTCACAGGGTGGATAAGAAGCCCAACCGCGAGCTGATCAATGACACCCTGTATAGCACA
CGGAAGGACGATAAGGGCAATACCCTGATCGTGAACAATCTGAACGGCCTGTACGACAAGGATAATGACA
AGCTGAAGAAGCTGATCAACAAGTCTCCCGAGAAGCTGCTGATGTACCACCACGATCCTCAGACATATCA
GAAGCTGAAGCTGATCATGGAGCAGTACGGCGACGAGAAGAACCCACTGTATAAGTACTATGAGGAGACA
GGCAACTACCTGACAAAGTATAGCAAGAAGGATAATGGCCCCGTGATCAAGAAGATCAAGTACTATGGCA
ACAAGCTGAATGCCCACCTGGACATCACCGACGATTACCCTAACTCTCGCAATAAGGTGGTGAAGCTGAG
CCTGAAGCCATACCGGTTCGACGTGTACCTGGACAACGGCGTGTATAAGTTTGTGACAGTGAAGAATCTG
GATGTGATCAAGAAGGAGAACTACTATGAGGTGAACAGCAAGTGCTACGAGGAGGCCAAGAAGCTGAAGA
AGATCAGCAACCAGGCCGAGTTCATCGCCTCTTTTTACAACAATGACCTGATCAAGATCAATGGCGAGCT
GTATAGAGTGATCGGCGTGAACAATGATCTGCTGAACAGAATCGAAGTGAATATGATCGACATCACCTAC
AGGGAGTATCTGGAGAACATGAATGATAAGAGGCCCCCTCGCATCATCAAGACCATCGCCTCTAAGACAC
AGAGCATCAAGAAGTACAGCACAGACATCCTGGGGAACCTGTATGAAGTCAAGAGCAAGAAACATCCTCA
GATTATCAAGAAAGGCCCCAAGAAGAAGAGGAAGGTGGGTGGAGGAGGTACCGGCGGTGGAGGCTCAGCA
GAATACGTACGAGCTCTGTTTGACTTCAATGGGAATGACGAGGAGGATCTCCCCTTTAAGAAGGGCGATA
TTCTCCGCATCAGAGATAAGCCCGAAGAACAATGGTGGAATGCCGAGGATAGCGAAGGGAAAAGGGGCAT
GATTCTGGTGCCATATGTGGAGAAATATTCCGGTGACTACAAAGACCATGATGGGGATTACAAAGACCAC
GACATCGACTACAAAGACGACGACGATAAATCAGGGATGACAGACGCCGAGTACGTGCGCATTCATGAGA
AACTGGATATTTACACCTTCAAGAAGCAGTTCTTCAACAACAAGAAATCTGTGTCACACCGCTGCTACGT
GCTGTTTGAGTTGAAGCGAAGGGGCGAAAGAAGGGCTTGCTTTTGGGGCTATGCCGTCAACAAGCCCCAA
AGTGGCACCGAGAGAGGAATACACGCTGAGATATTCAGTATCCGAAAGGTGGAAGAGTATCTTCGGGATA
ATCCTGGGCAGTTTACGATCAACTGGTATTCCAGCTGGAGTCCTTGCGCTGATTGTGCCGAGAAAATTCT
GGAATGGTATAATCAGGAACTTCGGGGAAACGGGCACACATTGAAAATCTGGGCCTGCAAGCTGTACTAC
GAGAAGAATGCCCGGAACCAGATAGGACTCTGGAATCTGAGGGACAATGGTGTAGGCCTGAACGTGATGG
TTTCCGAGCACTATCAGTGTTGTCGGAAGATTTTCATCCAAAGCTCTCATAACCAGCTCAATGAAAACCG
CTGGTTGGAGAAAACACTGAAACGTGCGGAGAAGCGGAGATCCGAGCTGAGCATCATGATCCAGGTCAAG
ATTCTGCATACCACTAAGTCTCCAGCCGTTGGTCCCAAGAAGAAAAGAAAAGTCGGTACCATGACCAACC
TTTCCGACATCATAGAGAAGGAAACAGGCAAACAGTTGGTCATCCAAGAGTCGATACTCATGCTTCCTGA
AGAAGTTGAGGAGGTCATTGGGAATAAGCCGGAAAGTGACATTCTCGTACACACTGCGTATGATGAGAGC
ACCGATGAGAACGTGATGCTGCTCACGTCAGATGCCCCAGAGTACAAACCCTGGGCTCTGGTGATTCAGG
ACTCTAATGGAGAGAACAAGATCAAGATGCTATAGCTTCGCCCACCCCAACTTGTTTATTGCAGCTTATA
ATGGTTACAAATAAAGCAATAGCATCACAAATTTCACAAATAAAGCATTTTTTTCACTGCATTCTAGTTG
TGGTTTGTCCAAACTCATCAATGTATCTTAGCGGCCGCCACCGCGGTGGAGCTCCAGCTTTTGTTCCCTT
TAGTGAGGGTTAATTGCGCGCCAGCAAAAGGCCAAGAACCGTAAAAAGGCCGCGTTGCTGGCGTTTTTCC
ATAGGCTCCGCCCCCCTGACGAGCATCACAAAAATCGACGCTCAAGTCAGAGGTGGCGAAACCCGACAGG
ACTATAAAGATACCAGGCGTTTCCCCCTGGAAGCTCCCTCGTGCGCTCTCCTGTTCCGACCCTGCCGCTT
ACCGGATACCTGTCCGCCTTTCTCCCTTCGGGAAGCGTGGCGCTTTCTCATAGCTCACGCTGTAGGTATC
TCAGTTCGGTGTAGGTCGTTCGCTCCAAGCTGGGCTGTGTGCACGAACCCCCCGTTCAGCCCGACCGCTG
CGCCTTATCCGGTAACTATCGTCTTGAGTCCAACCCGGTAAGACACGACTTATCGCCACTGGCAGCAGCC
ACTGGTAACAGGATTAGCAGAGCGAGGTATGTAGGCGGTGCTACAGAGTTCTTGAAGTGGTGGCCTAACT
ACGGCTACACTAGAAGAACAGTATTTGGTATCTGCGCTCTGCTGAAGCCAGTTACCTTCGGAAAAAGAGT
TGGTAGCTCTTGATCCGGCAAACAAACCACCGCTGGTAGCGGTGGTTTTTTTGTTTGCAAGCAGCAGATT
ACGCGCAGAAAAAAAGGATCTCAAGAAGATCCTTTGATCTTTTCTACGGGGTCTGACGCTCAGTGGAACG
AAAACTCACGTTAAGGGATTTTGGTCATGAGATTATCAAAAAGGATCTTCACCTAGATCCTTTTAAATTA
AAAATGAAGTTTTAAATCAATCTAAAGTATATATGAGTAAACTTGGTCTGACAGTTACCAATGCTTAATC
AGTGAGGCACCTATCTCAGCGATCTGTCTATTTCGTTCATCCATAGTTGCCTGACTCCCCGTCGTGTAGA
TAACTACGATACGGGAGGGCTTACCATCTGGCCCCAGTGCTGCAATGATACCGCGAGACCCACGCTCACC
GGCTCCAGATTTATCAGCAATAAACCAGCCAGCCGGAAGGGCCGAGCGCAGAAGTGGTCCTGCAACTTTA
TCCGCCTCCATCCAGTCTATTAATTGTTGCCGGGAAGCTAGAGTAAGTAGTTCGCCAGTTAATAGTTTGC
GCAACGTTGTTGCCATTGCTACAGGCATCGTGGTGTCACGCTCGTCGTTTGGTATGGCTTCATTCAGCTC
CGGTTCCCAACGATCAAGGCGAGTTACATGATCCCCCATGTTGTGCAAAAAAGCGGTTAGCTCCTTCGGT
CCTCCGATCGTTGTCAGAAGTAAGTTGGCCGCAGTGTTATCACTCATGGTTATGGCAGCACTGCATAATT
CTCTTACTGTCATGCCATCCGTAAGATGCTTTTCTGTGACTGGTGAGTACTCAACCAAGTCATTCTGAGA
ATAGTGTATGCGGCGACCTAGTTGCTCTTGCCCGGCGTCAATACGGGATAATACCGCGCCACATAGCAGA
ACTTTAAAAGTGCTCATCATTGGAAAACGTTCTTCGGGGCGAAAACTCTCAAGGATCTTACCGCTGTTGA
GATCCAGTTCGATGTAACCCACTCGTGCACCCAACTGATCTTCAGCATCTTTTACTTTCACCAGCGTTTC
TGGGTGAGCAAAAACAGGAAGGCAAAATGCCGCAAAAAAGGGAATAAGGGCGACACGGAAATGTTGAATA
CTCATACTCTTCCTTTTTCAATATTATTGAAGCATTTATCAGGGTTATTGTCTCATGAGCGGATACATAT
TTGAATGTATTTAGAAAAATAAACAAATAGGGGTTCCGCGCACATTTCCCCGAAAAGTGCCACCTAAATT
GTAAGCGTTAATATTTTGTTAAAATTCGCGTTAAATTTTTGTTAAATCAGCTCATTTTTTAACCAATAGG
CCGAAATCGGCAAAATCCCTTATAAATCAAAAGAATAGACCGAGATAGGGT
[37 nt withheld, positions 7752-7788]
AAAGAACGTGGACTCCAACGTCAAAGG
[49 nt withheld, positions 7816-7864]
T
[89 nt withheld, positions 7866-7954]
CAGCTAATGGACCTTCTAGGTCTTGAAAGGAGTGGGAATTGGCTCCGGTGCCCGTCAGTGGGCAGAGCGC
ACATCGCCCACAGTCCCCGAGAAGTTGGGGGGAGGGGTCGGCAATTGAACCGGTGCCTAGAGAAGGTGGC
GCGGGGTAAACTGGGAAAGTGATGTCGTGTACTGGCTCCGCCTTTTTCCCGAGGGTGGGGGAGAACCGTA
TATAAGTGCAGTAGTCGCCGTGAACGTTCTTTTTCGCAACGGGTTTGCCGCCAGAACACAGGTAAGTGCC
GTGTGTGGTTCCCGCGGGCCTGGCCTCTTTACGGGTTATGGCCCTTGCGTGCCTTGAATTACTTCCACCT
GGCTGCAGTACGTGATTCTTGATCCCGAGCTTCGGGTTGGAAGTGGGTGGGAGAGTTCGAGGCCTTGCGC
TTAAGGAGCCCCTTCGCCTCGTGCTTGAGTTGAGGCCTGGCCTGGGCGCTGGGGCCGCCGCGTGCGAATC
TGGTGGCACCTTCGCGCCTGTCTCGCTGCTTTCGATAAGTCTCTAGCCATTTAAAATTTTTGATGACCTG
CTGCGACGCTTTTTTTCTGGCAAGATAGTCTTGTAAATGCGGGCCAAGATCTGCACACTGGTATTTCGGT
TTTTGGGGCCGCGGGCGGCGACGGGGCCCGTGCGTCCCAGCGCACATGTTCGGCGAGGCGGGGCCTGCGA
GCGCGGCCACCGAGAATCGGACGGGGGTAGTCTCAAGCTGGCCGGCCTGCTCTGGTGCCTGGCCTCGCGC
CGCCGTGTATCGCCCCGCCCTGGGCGGCAAGGCTGGCCCGGTCGGCACCAGTTGCGTGAGCGGAAAGATG
GCCGCTTCCCGGCCCTGCTGCAGGGAGCTCAAAATGGAGGACGCGGCGCTCGGGAGAGCGGGCGGGTGAG
TCACCCACACAAAGGAAAAGGGCCTTTCCGTCCTCAGCCGTCGCTTCATGTGACTCCACGGAGTACCGGG
CGCCGTCCAGGCACCTCGATTAGTTCTCGAGCTTTTGGAGTACGTCGTCTTTAGGTTGGGGGGAGGGGTT
TTATGCGATGGAGTTTCCCCACACTGAGTGGGTGGAGACTGAAGTTAGGCCAGCTTGGCACTTGATGTAA
TTCTCCTTGGAATTTGCCCTTTTTGAGTTTGGATCTTGGTTCATTCTCAAGCCTCAGACAGTGGTTCAAA
GTTTTTTTCTTCCATTTCAGGTGTCGTGAGGAATTTCGACCCGGATCCGGCCACCATGGCGCGTAAGGTC
GATCTCACCTCCTGCGATCGCGAGCCGATCCACATCCCCGGCAGCATTCAGTCGTGCGGCTGCCTGCTAG
CCTGCGACGCGCAGGCGGTGCGGATCACGCGCATTACGGAAAATGCCGGCGCGTTCTTTGGACGCGAAAC
TCCGCGGGTCGGTGAGCTACTCGCCGATTACTTCGGCGAGACCGAAGCCCATGCGCTGCGCAACGCACTG
GCGCAGTCCTCCGATCCAAAGCGACCGGCGCTGATCTTCGGTTGGCGCGACGGCCTGACCGGCCGCACCT
TCGACATCTCACTGCATCGCCATGACGGTACATCGATCATCGAGTTCGAGCCTGCGGCGGCCGAACAGGC
CGACAATCCGCTGCGGCTGACGCGGCAGATCATCGCGCGCACCAAAGAACTGAAGTCGCTCGAAGAGATG
GCCGCACGGGTGCCGCGCTATCTGCAGGCGATGCTCGGCTATCACCGCGTGATGTTGTACCGCTTCGCGG
ACGACGGCTCCGGGATGGTGATCGGCGAGGCGAAGCGCAGCGACCTCGAGAGCTTTCTCGGTCAGCACTT
TCCGGCGTCGCTGGTCCCGCAGCAGGCGCGGCTACTGTACTTGAAGAACGCGATCCGCGTGGTCTCGGAT
TCGCGCGGCATCAGCAGCCGGATCGTGCCCGAGCACGACGCCTCCGGCGCCGCGCTCGATCTGTCGTTCG
CGCACCTGCGCAGCATCTCGCCCTGCCATCTCGAATTTCTGCGGAACATGGGCGTCAGCGCCTCGATGTC
GCTGTCGATCATCATTGACGGCACGCTATGGGGATTGATCATCTGTCATCATTACGAGCCGCGTGCCGTG
CCGATGGCGCAGCGCGTCGCGGCCGAAATGTTCGCCGACTTCTTATCGCTGCACTTCACCGCCGCCCACC
ACCAACGCTAAGCGGCCGCGACTCTAACCGGTCTCAGAAGCCATAGAGCCCACCGCATCCCCAGCATGCC
TGCTATTGTCTTCCCAATCCTCCCCCTTGCTGTCCTGCCCCACCCCACCCCCCAGAATAGAATGACACCT
ACTCAGACAATGCGATGCAATTTCCTCATTTTATTAGGAAAGGACAGTGGGAGTGGCACCTTCCAGGGTC
AAGGAAGGCACGGGGGAGGGGCAAACAACAGATGGCTGGCAACTAGAAGGC
Features (pLannotate 1.2.2; 22 found; start..end, strand, type, name):
     16..166     -  CDS            lacZα (fragment): LacZα fragment of β-galactosidase; lacZ fragment
    174..192     +  promoter       T7 promoter: promoter for bacteriophage T7 RNA polymerase
    217..426     +  promoter       H1 promoter: human H1 RNA promoter
    461..536     +  misc_RNA       Sa gRNA scaffold: guide RNA scaffold for the Staphylococcus aureus CRISPR/Cas9 system
    551..930     +  enhancer       CMV enhancer: human cytomegalovirus immediate early enhancer
    931..1134    +  promoter       CMV promoter: human cytomegalovirus (CMV) immediate early promoter
   1130..1163    +  LTR            5' LTR (truncated) (fragment): truncated 5' long terminal repeat (LTR) from HIV-1
   1179..1197    +  promoter       T7 promoter: promoter for bacteriophage T7 RNA polymerase
   1271..4426    +  CDS            cas9: CAS9_STAAU - Experimental evidence at protein level: Swiss-Prot protein existence level 1. CRISPR (clustered regularly interspaced short palindromic repeat) is an adaptive immune system that provides protection against mobile genetic elements (viruses, transposable elements and conjugative plasmids). CRISPR clusters contain spacers, sequences complementary to antecedent mobile elements, and target invading nucleic acids. CRISPR clusters are transcribed and processed into CRISPR RNA (crRNA). In type II CRISPR systems correct processing of pre-crRNA requires a trans- encoded small RNA (tracrRNA)
   4478..4648    +  CDS            CRK (fragment): CRK_HUMAN - Experimental evidence at protein level: Swiss-Prot protein existence level 1. [Isoform Crk-II]: Regulates cell adhesion, spreading and migration (PubMed:31311869). Mediates attachment-induced MAPK8 activation, membrane ruffling and cell motility in a Rac-dependent manner. Involved in phagocytosis of apoptotic cells and cell motility via its interaction with DOCK1 and DOCK4 (PubMed:19004829). May regulate the EFNA5-EPHA3 signaling (By similarity). From Homo sapiens (Human).
   5381..5632    +  CDS            UGI: UNGI_BPPB2 - Experimental evidence at protein level: Swiss-Prot protein existence level 1. This protein binds specifically and reversibly to the host uracil-DNA glycosylase, preventing removal of uracil residues from PBS2 DNA by the host uracil-excision repair system. From Bacillus phage PBS2 (Bacteriophage PBS2).
   5649..5770    +  polyA_signal   SV40 poly(A) signal: SV40 polyadenylation signal
   5770..5794    -  misc_feature   MCS (fragment): pBluescript multiple cloning site
   5807..5825    -  promoter       T3 promoter: promoter for bacteriophage T3 RNA polymerase
   5876..6464    -  rep_origin     ori: high-copy-number ColE1/pMB1/pBR322/pUC origin of replication
   6635..7495    -  CDS            AmpR: β-lactamase; bla; confers resistance to ampicillin, carbenicillin, and related antibiotics
   7496..7600    -  promoter       AmpR promoter: bla
   7626..7954    -  rep_origin     f1 ori (fragment) (sequence partly withheld): f1 bacteriophage origin of replication; arrow indicates direction of (+) strand synthesis
   7954..7988    +  CDS            small t antigen (fragment) (sequence partly withheld): SV40 (simian virus 40) small t antigen
   7995..9173    +  promoter       EF-1α promoter: strong constitutive promoter for human elongation factor EF-1α
   9200..10135   +  CDS            iRFP670: near-infrared fluorescent protein with an emission peak at 670 nm, engineered from a bacterial phytochrome (Shcherbakova and Verkhusha, 2013) derived from Rhodopseudomonas palustris RpBphP6
  10165..4       -  polyA_signal   bGH poly(A) signal (across the origin): bovine growth hormone polyadenylation signal
