[The description below was written by a language model from this plasmid's Addgene catalogue record and pLannotate feature annotations shown in this document.]
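Description:
Mammalian_SaAID is a mammalian expression plasmid, catalogued as built on a pcDNA3.1 backbone, that delivers a compact cytosine base editor based on Staphylococcus aureus Cas9. It is propagated in E. coli as a high-copy plasmid through a ColE1/pUC-type origin and selected with ampicillin via the β-lactamase gene. A partial f1 origin, lacZα and MCS fragments, and T7 and T3 promoters also appear in the annotation; these resemble pBluescript-type sequence. No mammalian drug-selection marker is annotated.

The main payload is a roughly 5.2 kb fusion recorded as nSaCas9-AID-UGI, driven by the CMV enhancer/promoter and terminated by an SV40 polyadenylation signal. The SaCas9 portion carries the D10A mutation, which converts the nuclease into a nickase. Downstream the annotation finds a fragment matching human CRK, presumably a linker domain, followed by an unannotated stretch before the UGI coding sequence. That gap is where the AID deaminase named in the insert would be expected to lie, although the feature table does not label it. UGI, the phage PBS2 uracil-DNA glycosylase inhibitor, blocks excision of the uracil produced by cytosine deamination and so favours C-to-T conversion.

Upstream of the editor, a human H1 promoter is followed by an Sa guide RNA scaffold, so the same plasmid can express a guide RNA; the record does not state a target spacer. A separate EF-1α promoter drives the near-infrared fluorescent protein iRFP670 with a bGH polyadenylation signal, providing a marker for identifying transfected cells. The construct is intended for targeted cytosine base editing in mammalian cells, in work aimed at reducing editor size and off-target effects.
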