Addgene plasmid #188653: Mammalian_SaAID
Purpose: Expresses SaAID in mammalian cells
Depositing lab: Keiji Nishida. Depositing organization: Kobe University. Publication: Cytosine base editing systems with minimized off-target effect and molecular size. Li A, Mitsunobu H, Yoshioka S, Suzuki T, Kondo A, Nishida K. Nat Commun. 2022 Aug 8;13(1):4531. doi: 10.1038/s41467-022-32157-8. PubMed 35941130.
Backbone
  Vector backbone: pcDNA3.1
  Vector type: Mammalian Expression
Growth in bacteria
  Bacterial resistance: Ampicillin, 100 μg/mL
  Growth temperature: 37°C
  Growth strain: DH5alpha
  Copy number: High Copy
Gene/Insert
  Gene/Insert name: nSaCas9-AID-UGI
  Species: Synthetic; Staphylococcus aureus
  Insert size (bp): 5175
  Mutation: D10A for SaCas9
  Promoter: pCMV
  Tag / fusion protein: UGI
  Cloning method: Gibson Cloning
  Sequencing primers: 5′ GGCACCAAAATCAACGGGA; 3′ gcgcgcaattaaccctcactaaag
Terms and licenses: Academic/Nonprofit Terms; Industry Terms: Not Available to Industry
How to cite: Mammalian_SaAID was a gift from Keiji Nishida (Addgene plasmid # 188653 ; http://n2t.net/addgene:188653 ; RRID:Addgene_188653)
